Addgene plasmid #171724: E1_pENTR_L1-L4_NI_G1333-DddtoxA-C
Purpose: ptpTALECD vector assembly, Entry clone 1 with attL1 and L4
Depositing lab: Shin-ichi Arimura. Depositing organization: University of Tokyo, Graduate School of Agricultural and Life Sciences. Publication: Targeted base editing in the plastid genome of Arabidopsis thaliana. Nakazato I, Okuno M, Yamamoto H, Tamura Y, Itoh T, Shikanai T, Takanashi H, Tsutsumi N, Arimura SI. Nat Plants. 2021 Jul;7(7):906-913. doi: 10.1038/s41477-021-00954-6. Epub 2021 Jul 1. PubMed 34211131.
Backbone
  Vector backbone: PINII
  Vector type: Multisite Gateway entry vector
Growth in bacteria
  Bacterial resistance: Kanamycin, 50 μg/mL
  Growth temperature: 37°C
  Growth strain: DH5alpha
  Copy number: High Copy
Gene/Insert
  Gene/Insert name: C- and N-termini of TALEN, half of cytidine deaminase domain of dddA of Burkholderia cenocepacia, uracil glycosylase inhibitor
  Species: Synthetic
  Cloning method: Ligation Independent Cloning
Terms and licenses: Academic/Nonprofit Terms; Industry Terms: Not Available to Industry
Depositor comments: Multisite Gateway entry vector to express one hand of pTALECD-UGI. Use Platinum Gate TALEN Kit (Kit # 1000000043 ) for assembly of TALE repeats, and use this plasmid in last step.
How to cite: E1_pENTR_L1-L4_NI_G1333-DddtoxA-C was a gift from Shin-ichi Arimura (Addgene plasmid # 171724 ; http://n2t.net/addgene:171724 ; RRID:Addgene_171724)
