[The description below was written by a language model from this plasmid's Addgene catalogue record and pLannotate feature annotations shown in this document.]
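Description:
E1_pENTR_L1-L4_NI_G1333-DddtoxA-C is a 4.2 kb Multisite Gateway entry clone (position 1, flanked by attL1 and attL4) used in building ptpTALECD vectors, the TALE-guided cytidine deaminases developed for base editing of the plastid genome in Arabidopsis thaliana. It is maintained in E. coli as a high-copy plasmid through a ColE1/pUC-type origin and selected with kanamycin via the aph(3')-Ia gene. rrnB T1 and T2 terminators lie upstream of attL1, as is usual in pENTR-type backbones. The catalogue lists the backbone as PINII.

The synthetic insert between the att sites encodes the scaffold for one "hand" of the editor. After attL1 come a short HA-tag-like fragment and a TALE N-terminal region (annotated by homology to AvrXa10). This is followed by a lacZα stuffer cassette with lac promoter, operator, CAP site and pBluescript-derived MCS, T3 and T7 elements. The stuffer presumably marks the position where the TALE repeat array is inserted. Downstream, across the origin of the circular map, lie the TALE C-terminal region (AvrBs3 homology), one half of the double-stranded DNA cytidine deaminase domain of Burkholderia cenocepacia DddA, and the phage PBS2 uracil glycosylase inhibitor UGI. The name suggests that the DddA half is the C-terminal portion of a split at G1333 and that the final half-repeat is of the NI type. UGI blocks uracil excision so that C-to-U deamination is retained as an edit.

No plant promoter or plastid transit peptide is annotated within the cassette, and the record does not say where these are supplied. According to the depositor, repeat arrays are assembled with the Platinum Gate TALEN kit, with this plasmid serving as the recipient in the last assembly step.
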