Features (pLannotate 1.2.2; 22 found; start..end, strand, type, name):
     58..189     +  CDS            avrBs3 (fragment): AVRB3_XANEU - Experimental evidence at protein level: Swiss-Prot protein existence level 1. Avirulence protein. Acts as a transcription factor in C.annuum plants. In susceptible plants lacking the Bs3 resistance gene induces expression of a number of genes, including genes homologous to a family of auxin-induced genes, alpha-expansin genes, pectate lyase, anthocyanidin glucoside rhamnosyl transferase and at least one transcription factor, UPA20. Their expression leads to plant hypertrophy in mesophyll cells, probably mainly mediated by UPA20 (PubMed:17962565). In resistant plants induces the h
    181..468     +  CDS            dddA (fragment): DDDA_BURC1 - Experimental evidence at protein level: Swiss-Prot protein existence level 1. Toxic component of a toxin-immunity protein module, which functions as a cellular contact-dependent growth inhibition (CDI) system. CDI modules allow bacteria to communicate with and inhibit the growth of closely related neighboring bacteria in a contact-dependent fashion. Bacteria that have this module inhibit or kill bacteria without it, giving them a growth advantage. Probably specifically inhibited by cognate immunity protein DddI (Probable). The C-terminal 163 residue fragment has double-stranded DN
    481..729     +  CDS            UGI: UNGI_BPPB2 - Experimental evidence at protein level: Swiss-Prot protein existence level 1. This protein binds specifically and reversibly to the host uracil-DNA glycosylase, preventing removal of uracil residues from PBS2 DNA by the host uracil-excision repair system. From Bacillus phage PBS2 (Bacteriophage PBS2).
    758..853     -  protein_bind   attL4: mutant version of attL; recombination site for the Gateway® LR reaction LR Clonase™
    879..897     -  promoter       T7 promoter: promoter for bacteriophage T7 RNA polymerase
   1031..1840    +  CDS            KanR: aminoglycoside phosphotransferase; aph(3')-Ia; confers resistance to kanamycin in bacteria or G418 (Geneticin®) in eukaryotes
   1987..2575    +  rep_origin     ori: high-copy-number ColE1/pMB1/pBR322/pUC origin of replication
   2758..2850    +  CDS            lacI (fragment): lac repressor; lacI; The lac repressor binds to the lac operator to inhibit transcription in E. coli. This inhibition can be relieved by adding lactose or isopropyl-β-D-thiogalactopyranoside (IPTG).
   2905..2932    -  terminator     rrnB T2 terminator: transcription terminator T2 from the E. coli rrnB gene
   3064..3107    +  terminator     rrnB T1 terminator: Escherichia coli rrnB; transcription terminator T1 from the E. coli rrnB gene
   3154..3190    -  CDS            lacZα (fragment): LacZα fragment of β-galactosidase; lacZ fragment
   3206..3305    +  protein_bind   attL1: mutant version of attL; recombination site for the Gateway® LR reaction LR Clonase™
   3308..3334    +  CDS            3xHA (fragment): three tandem HA epitope tags
   3344..3754    +  CDS            avrXa10 (fragment): AVX10_XANOO - Experimental evidence at protein level: Swiss-Prot protein existence level 1. Avirulence protein. Induces the hypersensitive response (HR)in rice plants carrying the resistance gene Xa10. Activity depends on the presence of the core repeat domains; replacement with repeat domains from other proteins (AvrBs3 of X.euvesicatoria (AC P14727) or AvrXa7 of this organism) does not elicit the HR. Probably acts as a transcription factor in its host plant (rice) to induce plant resistance or disease. From Xanthomonas oryzae pv. oryzae.
   3756..3774    -  rep_origin     f1 ori (fragment): f1 bacteriophage origin of replication; arrow indicates direction of (+) strand synthesis
   3779..3934    -  CDS            lacZα (fragment): LacZα fragment of β-galactosidase; lacZ fragment
   3942..3960    +  promoter       T7 promoter: promoter for bacteriophage T7 RNA polymerase
   3969..3992    -  misc_feature   MCS (fragment): pBluescript multiple cloning site
   4008..4026    -  promoter       T3 promoter: promoter for bacteriophage T3 RNA polymerase
   4071..4087    -  protein_bind   lac operator: The lac repressor binds to the lac operator to inhibit transcription in E. coli. This inhibition can be relieved by adding lactose or isopropyl-β-D-thiogalactopyranoside (IPTG). lac repressor encoded by lacI
   4095..4125    -  promoter       lac promoter: promoter for the E. coli lac operon
   4140..4161    -  protein_bind   CAP binding site: CAP binding activates transcription in the presence of cAMP. E. coli catabolite activator protein
>Addgene plasmid #171724 | E1_pENTR_L1-L4_NI_G1333-DddtoxA-C | addgene full sequence | sequence record 338637 | Addgene NGS Result
ACCCCTGAGCAGGTAGTGGCTATTGCATCCAACATAGGGGGCAGACCCGCACTGGAGTCAATTGTTGCCC
AGTTATCTCGCCCTGATCCGGCGTTGGCCGCGTTGACCAACGACCACCTCGTCGCCTTGGCCTGCCTCGG
CGGGCGTCCTGCGCTGGATGCAGTGAAAAAGGGATTGGGGGGTAGTCCAACTCCGTATCCGAATTACGCC
AATGCAGGACATGTTGAAGGTCAATCTGCATTGTTCATGAGGGATAACGGCATTTCTGAAGGGTTGGTGT
TCCACAACAACCCTGAAGGAACATGTGGATTTTGCGTCAACATGACAGAAACCCTTCTCCCAGAAAACGC
TAAGATGACAGTAGTTCCACCTGAAGGTGCTATTCCTGTCAAAAGAGGTGCTACTGGTGAAACCAAGGTG
TTTACTGGGAATTCCAATTCACCCAAAAGCCCAACGAAAGGTGGGTGTAGTGGAGGATCTACAAATCTCT
CTGACATCATTGAGAAAGAGACTGGAAAGCAACTAGTCATTCAGGAGTCAATCCTGATGTTACCAGAGGA
GGTTGAGGAAGTGATAGGCAATAAGCCCGAAAGCGATATACTTGTTCATACTGCCTATGACGAATCGACG
GATGAGAACGTAATGCTTCTAACCTCAGATGCTCCTGAGTACAAACCTTGGGCGTTAGTTATCCAGGATT
CCAATGGAGAGAACAAGATCAAGATGTTGTGATAACTCGAGCGATCCTCTAGACACCCAACTTTTCTATA
CAAAGTTGGCATTATAAGAAAGCATTGCTTATCAATTTGTTGCAACGAACAGGTCACTATCAGTCAAAAT
AAAATCATTATTTGCCATCCAGCTGCAGGGCGGCCGCCCCTATAGTGAGTCGTATTACATGGTCATAGCT
GTTTCCTGGCAGCTCTGGCCCGTGTCTCAAAATCTCTGATGTTACATTGCACAAGATAAAAATATATCAT
CATGAACAATAAAACTGTCTGCTTACATAAACAGTAATACAAGGGGTGTTATGAGCCATATTCAACGGGA
AACGTCGAGGCCGCGATTAAATTCCAACATGGATGCTGATTTATATGGGTATAAATGGGCTCGCGATAAT
GTCGGGCAATCAGGTGCGACAATCTATCGCTTGTATGGGAAGCCCGATGCGCCAGAGTTGTTTCTGAAAC
ATGGCAAAGGTAGCGTTGCCAATGATGTTACAGATGAGATGGTCAGACTAAACTGGCTGACGGAATTTAT
GCCTCTTCCGACCATCAAGCATTTTATCCGTACTCCTGATGATGCATGGTTACTCACCACTGCGATCCCC
GGAAAAACAGCATTCCAGGTATTAGAAGAATATCCTGATTCAGGTGAAAATATTGTTGATGCGCTGGCAG
TGTTCCTGCGCCGGTTGCATTCGATTCCTGTTTGTAATTGTCCTTTTAACAGCGATCGCGTATTTCGCCT
TGCTCAGGCGCAATCACGAATGAATAACGGTTTGGTTGATGCGAGTGATTTTGATGACGAGCGTAATGGC
TGGCCTGTTGAACAAGTCTGGAAAGAAATGCATAAACTTTTGCCATTCTCACCGGATTCAGTCGTCACTC
ATGGTGATTTCTCACTTGATAACCTTATTTTTGACGAGGGGAAATTAATAGGTTGTATTGATGTTGGACG
AGTCGGAATCGCAGACCGATACCAGGATCTTGCCATCCTATGGAACTGCCTCGGTGAGTTTTCTCCTTCA
TTACAGAAACGGCTTTTTCAAAAATATGGTATTGATAATCCTGATATGAATAAATTGCAGTTTCATTTGA
TGCTCGATGAGTTTTTCTAATCAGAATTGGTTAATTGGTTGTAACACTGGCAGAGCATTACGCTGACTTG
ACGGGACGGCGCAAGCTCATGACCAAAATCCCTTAACGTGAGTTACGCGTCGTTCCACTGAGCGTCAGAC
CCCGTAGAAAAGATCAAAGGATCTTCTTGAGATCCTTTTTTTCTGCGCGTAATCTGCTGCTTGCAAACAA
AAAAACCACCGCTACCAGCGGTGGTTTGTTTGCCGGATCAAGAGCTACCAACTCTTTTTCCGAAGGTAAC
TGGCTTCAGCAGAGCGCAGATACCAAATACTGTTCTTCTAGTGTAGCCGTAGTTAGGCCACCACTTCAAG
AACTCTGTAGCACCGCCTACATACCTCGCTCTGCTAATCCTGTTACCAGTGGCTGCTGCCAGTGGCGATA
AGTCGTGTCTTACCGGGTTGGACTCAAGACGATAGTTACCGGATAAGGCGCAGCGGTCGGGCTGAACGGG
GGGTTCGTGCACACAGCCCAGCTTGGAGCGAACGACCTACACCGAACTGAGATACCTACAGCGTGAGCTA
TGAGAAAGCGCCACGCTTCCCGAAGGGAGAAAGGCGGACAGGTATCCGGTAAGCGGCATGGTCGGAACAG
GAGAGCGCACGAGGGAGCTTCCAGGGGGAAACGCCTGGTATCTTTATAGTCCTGTCGGGTTTCGCCACCT
CTGACTTGAGCGTCGATTTTTGTGATGCTCGTCAGGGGGGCGGAGCCTATGGAAAAACGCCAGCAACGCG
GCCTTTTTACGGTTCCTGGCCTTTTGCTGGCCTTTTGCTCACATGTTCTTTCCTGCGTTATCCCCTGATT
CTGTGGATAACCGTATTACCGCCTTTGAGTGAGCTGATACCGCTCGCCGCAGCCGAACGACCGAGCGCAG
CGAGTCAGTGAGCGAGGAAGCGGAAGAGCGCCCAATACGCAAACCGCCTCTCCCCGCGCGTTGGCCGATT
CATTAATGCAGCTGGCACGACAGGTTTCCCGACTGGAAAGCGGGCAGTGAGCGCAACGCAATTAATACGC
GTACCGCTAGCCAGGAAGAGTTTGTAGAAACGCAAAAAGGCCATCCGTCAGGATGGCCTTCTGCTTAGTT
TGATGCCTGGCAGTTTATGGCGGGCGTCCTGCCCGCCACCCTCCGGGCCGTTGCTTCACAACGTTCAAAT
CCGCTCCCGGCGGATTTGTCCTACTCAGGAGAGCGTTCACCGACAAACAACAGATAAAACGAAAGGCCCA
GTCTTCCGACTGAGCCTTTCGTTTTATTTGATGCCTGGCAGTTCCCTACTCTCGCGTTAACGCTAGCATG
GATGTTTTCCCAGTCACGACGTTGTAAAACGACGGCCAGTCTTAAGCTCGGGCCCCAAATAATGATTTTA
TTTTGACTGATAGTGACCTGTTCGTTGCAACAAATTGATGAGCAATGCTTTTTTATAATGCCAACTTTGT
ACAAAAAAGCAGGCTTTTACCCATACGATGTTCCAGATTACGCTGATATCGCCGATCTACGCACGCTCGG
CTACAGCCAGCAGCAACAGGAGAAGATCAAACCGAAGGTTCGTTCGACAGTGGCGCAGCACCACGAGGCA
CTGGTCGGCCACGGGTTTACACACGCGCACATCGTTGCGTTAAGCCAACACCCGGCAGCGTTAGGGACCG
TCGCTGTCAAGTATCAGGACATGATCGCAGCGTTGCCAGAGGCGACACACGAAGCGATCGTTGGCGTCGG
CAAACAGTGGTCCGGCGCACGCGCTCTGGAGGCCTTGCTCACGGTGGCGGGAGAGTTGAGAGGTCCACCG
TTACAGTTGGACACAGGCCAACTTCTCAAGATTGCAAAACGTGGCGGCGTGACCGCAGTGGAGGCAGTGC
ATGCATGGCGCAATGCACTGACGGGTGCCCCGCTCAAGGAGACGGGCGCCGCTACAGGGCGCGTCCCATT
CGCCATTCAGGCTGCGCAACTGTTGGGAAGGGCGATCGGTGCGGGCCTCTTCGCTATTACGCCAGCTGGC
GAAAGGGGGATGTGCTGCAAGGCGATTAAGTTGGGTAACGCCAGGGTTTTCCCAGTCACGACGTTGTAAA
ACGACGGCCAGTGAGCGCGCGTAATACGACTCACTATAGGGCGAATTGGGTACCGGGCCCCCCCTCGAGG
TCCTCCAGCTTTTGTTCCCTTTAGTGAGGGTTAATTGCGCGCTTGGCGTAATCATGGTCATAGCTGTTTC
CTGTGTGAAATTGTTATCCGCTCACAATTCCACACAACATACGAGCCGGAAGCATAAAGTGTAAAGCCTG
GGGTGCCTAATGAGTGAGCTAACTCACATTAATTGCGTTGCGCTCACTGCCCGCTTTCCACCGGTCGTCT
CC
